Addgene plasmid #58199: pZE21-APX(W41F) dimeric
Purpose: Bacterial expression of APX W41F under control of TetR
Depositing lab: Alice Ting. Depositing organization: Massachusetts Institute of Technology. Publication: Antibiotics induce redox-related physiological alterations as part of their lethality. Dwyer DJ, Belenky PA, Yang JH, MacDonald IC, Martell JD, Takahashi N, Chan CT, Lobritz MA, Braff D, Schwarz EG, Ye JD, Pati M, Vercruysse M, Ralifo PS, Allison KR, Khalil AS, Ting AY, Walker GC, Collins JJ. Proc Natl Acad Sci U S A. 2014 May 20;111(20):E2100-9. doi: 10.1073/pnas.1401876111. Epub 2014 May 6. PubMed 24803433.
Backbone
  Vector backbone: pZE
  Backbone size w/o insert (bp): 2226
  Total vector size (bp): 2976
  Vector type: Bacterial Expression
Growth in bacteria
  Bacterial resistance: Kanamycin, 50 μg/mL
  Growth temperature: 37°C
  Growth strain: XL1 Blue
  Copy number: High Copy
Gene/Insert
  Gene/Insert name: pea APX W41F
  Species: Synthetic
  Insert size (bp): 750
  Mutation: W41F
  Promoter: pL(tetO-1)
  Cloning method: Restriction Enzyme; 5′ cloning site KpnI (not destroyed); 3′ cloning site HindIII (not destroyed)
  Sequencing primers: 5′ pLTet-F
Terms and licenses: Academic/Nonprofit Terms; Industry Terms: Not Available to Industry
Depositor comments: This plasmid encodes the W41F mutant of pea ascorbate peroxidase (APX). The W41F mutation improves enzyme activity. APX W41F is a constitutive homodimer, unlike "APEX", so APX W41F should not be used as a fusion to proteins that are sensitive to dimeric tags. This plasmid encodes APX W41F under a constitutive promoter, and the promoter is flanked by TetR operator sites. When the plasmid is introduced into cells constitutively expressing the TetR protein, such as the GM1655 Pro cells, then the TetR protein binds to the promoter and suppresses transcription. When a tetracycline drug, such as anhydrotetracycline, is added, the TetR protein is displaced from the promoter, allowing transcription of the APX W41F gene. When the plasmid is introduced into bacterial strains that do not encode a copy of the TetR repressor, expression of APX W41F is constitutive. Any bacterial strain can be used for plasmid propagation. The pZE plasmid system was developed by Lutz and Bujard, and described in their paper entitled "Independent and tight regulation of transcriptional units in Escherichia coli via the LacR/O, the TetR/O and AraC/I1-I2 regulatory elements" (PMID: 9092630).
How to cite: pZE21-APX(W41F) dimeric was a gift from Alice Ting (Addgene plasmid # 58199 ; http://n2t.net/addgene:58199 ; RRID:Addgene_58199)
