[The description below was written by a language model from this plasmid's Addgene catalogue record and pLannotate feature annotations shown in this document.]
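Description:
pZE21-APX(W41F) dimeric is a small (about 3 kb) bacterial expression plasmid built on the modular pZE vector system. It replicates at high copy from a ColE1/pMB1-type origin and is selected with kanamycin through the Tn5-derived neo (nptII) aminoglycoside phosphotransferase gene. A short transposase fragment annotated next to that gene is most likely a remnant of the Tn5 sequence from which the marker was taken rather than a functional element. The resistance cassette is followed by the phage lambda t0 terminator, and the expression unit ends with the E. coli rrnB T1 terminator, so the two transcription units are insulated from each other and from the origin.

The payload is a roughly 750 bp coding sequence for pea (Pisum sativum) cytosolic ascorbate peroxidase carrying the W41F substitution, cloned between KpnI and HindIII sites downstream of the PLtetO-1 promoter. This promoter is a modified lambda PL promoter containing tet operator sites. In strains that constitutively produce TetR, the repressor occupies the operators and silences transcription until a tetracycline compound such as anhydrotetracycline releases it. In strains without TetR, expression is constitutive. According to the depositor, the W41F change increases enzyme activity, and this variant remains a constitutive homodimer, unlike the engineered monomeric APEX, so it is poorly suited as a fusion partner for proteins that do not tolerate dimeric tags. No epitope or purification tag is annotated. The plasmid is intended for inducible expression of the peroxidase in E. coli, and the associated publication concerns redox-related physiological changes in bacteria treated with antibiotics.
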