Features (pLannotate 1.2.2; 8 found; start..end, strand, type, name):
      7..80      +  promoter       PLtetO-1 promoter: modified phage lambda PL promoter with tet operator sites (Lutz and Bujard, 1997)
    108..857     +  CDS            APX1: APX1_PEA - Also known as APPX1. Experimental evidence at protein level: Swiss-Prot protein existence level 1. Plays a key role in hydrogen peroxide removal. From Pisum sativum (Garden pea).
    861..896     -  misc_feature   MCS (fragment): pBluescript multiple cloning site
    920..1006    +  terminator     rrnB T1 terminator: Escherichia coli rrnB; transcription terminator T1 from the E. coli rrnB gene
   1170..1758    -  rep_origin     ori: high-copy-number ColE1/pMB1/pBR322/pUC origin of replication
   1846..1940    -  terminator     lambda t0 terminator: transcription terminator from phage lambda
   1974..2765    -  CDS            neo: KKA2_KLEPN - Also known as kan, nptII. Experimental evidence at protein level: Swiss-Prot protein existence level 1. Resistance to kanamycin, neomycin, paromomycin, ribostamycin, butirosin and gentamicin B. From Klebsiella pneumoniae.
   2797..2916    -  CDS            tnpA (fragment): TN5P_ECOLX - Also known as tnp. Experimental evidence at protein level: Swiss-Prot protein existence level 1. Mediates transposition of transposon Tn5 by a 'cut and paste' mechanism. First, the monomeric transposase binds the 19 bp inverted DNA repeats flanking the transposon. Then, dimerization of the DNA- bound transposase creates a synaptic DNA complex. After nicking of the first DNA strand, excision of the transposon proceeds through a series of intermediates. The transposase then mediates the insertion of the transposon at a new site by strand transfer. The activity of the wild- type tran
>Addgene plasmid #58199 | pZE21-APX(W41F) dimeric | depositor full sequence | sequence record 90372 | full plasmid sequence
CTCGAGTCCCTATCAGTGATAGAGATTGACATCCCTATCAGTGATAGAGATACTGAGCACATCAGCAGGA
CGCACTGACCGAATTCATTAAAGAGGAGAAAGGTACCATGGGAAAGTCATACCCAACCGTGAGCCCAGAT
TACCAGAAGGCTATTGAGAAGGCAAAAAGGAAACTGAGGGGATTCATCGCAGAAAAGAAATGCGCCCCAC
TGATCCTGCGACTGGCTTTCCACAGCGCAGGAACATTTGACTCCAAGACCAAAACAGGCGGACCCTTTGG
GACTATCAAGCACCAGGCTGAACTGGCACATGGGGCCAACAATGGCCTGGACATTGCTGTGAGACTGCTG
GAGCCAATCAAAGAACAGTTCCCCATTGTCTCCTACGCAGACTTCTACCAGCTGGCCGGCGTGGTCGCTG
TGGAGATTACCGGCGGCCCCGAGGTCCCTTTCCACCCAGGAAGGGAGGACAAACCTGAACCCCCTCCAGA
GGGGAGACTGCCAGATGCTACCAAGGGCAGCGACCATCTGCGGGACGTGTTCGGAAAAGCAATGGGGCTG
TCTGACCAGGATATCGTGGCCCTGAGTGGAGGGCACACCATTGGCGCCGCTCATAAGGAACGCTCAGGCT
TCGAGGGACCCTGGACAAGCAACCCTCTGATCTTCGACAATTCCTACTTTACTGAACTGCTGACCGGCGA
GAAGGATGGACTGCTGCAGCTGCCCTCTGACAAAGCCCTGCTGACAGATAGCGTGTTCAGGCCTCTGGTC
GAAAAGTATGCAGCCGACGAGGATGTGTTCTTCGCCGACTATGCTGAGGCACACCTGAAACTGTCTGAAC
TGGGATTCGCCGAGGCATAGAAGCTTGATATCGAATTCCTGCAGCCCGGGGGATCCCATGGTACGCGTGC
TAGAGGCATCAAATAAAACGAAAGGCTCAGTCGAAAGACTGGGCCTTTCGTTTTATCTGTTGTTTGTCGG
TGAACGCTCTCCTGAGTAGGACAAATCCGCCGCCCTAGACCTAGGCGTTCGGCTGCGGCGAGCGGTATCA
GCTCACTCAAAGGCGGTAATACGGTTATCCACAGAATCAGGGGATAACGCAGGAAAGAACATGTGAGCAA
AAGGCCAGCAAAAGGCCAGGAACCGTAAAAAGGCCGCGTTGCTGGCGTTTTTCCATAGGCTCCGCCCCCC
TGACGAGCATCACAAAAATCGACGCTCAAGTCAGAGGTGGCGAAACCCGACAGGACTATAAAGATACCAG
GCGTTTCCCCCTGGAAGCTCCCTCGTGCGCTCTCCTGTTCCGACCCTGCCGCTTACCGGATACCTGTCCG
CCTTTCTCCCTTCGGGAAGCGTGGCGCTTTCTCAATGCTCACGCTGTAGGTATCTCAGTTCGGTGTAGGT
CGTTCGCTCCAAGCTGGGCTGTGTGCACGAACCCCCCGTTCAGCCCGACCGCTGCGCCTTATCCGGTAAC
TATCGTCTTGAGTCCAACCCGGTAAGACACGACTTATCGCCACTGGCAGCAGCCACTGGTAACAGGATTA
GCAGAGCGAGGTATGTAGGCGGTGCTACAGAGTTCTTGAAGTGGTGGCCTAACTACGGCTACACTAGAAG
GACAGTATTTGGTATCTGCGCTCTGCTGAAGCCAGTTACCTTCGGAAAAAGAGTTGGTAGCTCTTGATCC
GGCAAACAAACCACCGCTGGTAGCGGTGGTTTTTTTGTTTGCAAGCAGCAGATTACGCGCAGAAAAAAAG
GATCTCAAGAAGATCCTTTGATCTTTTCTACGGGGTCTGACGCTCAGTGGAACGAAAACTCACGTTAAGG
GATTTTGGTCATGACTAGTGCTTGGATTCTCACCAATAAAAAACGCCCGGCGGCAACCGAGCGTTCTGAA
CAAATCCAGATGGAGTTCTGAGGTCATTACTGGATCTATCAACAGGAGTCCAAGCGAGCTCTCGAACCCC
AGAGTCCCGCTCAGAAGAACTCGTCAAGAAGGCGATAGAAGGCGATGCGCTGCGAATCGGGAGCGGCGAT
ACCGTAAAGCACGAGGAAGCGGTCAGCCCATTCGCCGCCAAGCTCTTCAGCAATATCACGGGTAGCCAAC
GCTATGTCCTGATAGCGGTCCGCCACACCCAGCCGGCCACAGTCGATGAATCCAGAAAAGCGGCCATTTT
CCACCATGATATTCGGCAAGCAGGCATCGCCATGGGTCACGACGAGATCCTCGCCGTCGGGCATGCGCGC
CTTGAGCCTGGCGAACAGTTCGGCTGGCGCGAGCCCCTGATGCTCTTCGTCCAGATCATCCTGATCGACA
AGACCGGCTTCCATCCGAGTACGTGCTCGCTCGATGCGATGTTTCGCTTGGTGGTCGAATGGGCAGGTAG
CCGGATCAAGCGTATGCAGCCGCCGCATTGCATCAGCCATGATGGATACTTTCTCGGCAGGAGCAAGGTG
AGATGACAGGAGATCCTGCCCCGGCACTTCGCCCAATAGCAGCCAGTCCCTTCCCGCTTCAGTGACAACG
TCGAGCACAGCTGCGCAAGGAACGCCCGTCGTGGCCAGCCACGATAGCCGCGCTGCCTCGTCCTGCAGTT
CATTCAGGGCACCGGACAGGTCGGTCTTGACAAAAAGAACCGGGCGCCCCTGCGCTGACAGCCGGAACAC
GGCGGCATCAGAGCAGCCGATTGTCTGTTGTGCCCAGTCATAGCCGAATAGCCTCTCCACCCAAGCGGCC
GGAGAACCTGCGTGCAATCCATCTTGTTCAATCATGCGAAACGATCCTCATCCTGTCTCTTGATCAGATC
TTGATCCCCTGCGCCATCAGATCCTTGGCGGCAAGAAAGCCATCCAGTTTACTTTGCAGGGCTTCCCAAC
CTTACCAGAGGGCGCCCCAGCTGGCAATTCCGACGTCTAAGAAACCATTATTATCATGACATTAACCTAT
AAAAATAGGCGTATCACGAGGCCCTTTCGTCTTCAC
