>Addgene plasmid #58199 | pZE21-APX(W41F) dimeric | depositor partial sequence | sequence record 90373 | Sequence of APX W41F insert
ATGGGAAAGTCATACCCAACCGTGAGCCCAGATTACCAGAAGGCTATTGAGAAGGCAAAAAGGAAACTGA
GGGGATTCATCGCAGAAAAGAAATGCGCCCCACTGATCCTGCGACTGGCTTTCCACAGCGCAGGAACATT
TGACTCCAAGACCAAAACAGGCGGACCCTTTGGGACTATCAAGCACCAGGCTGAACTGGCACATGGGGCC
AACAATGGCCTGGACATTGCTGTGAGACTGCTGGAGCCAATCAAAGAACAGTTCCCCATTGTCTCCTACG
CAGACTTCTACCAGCTGGCCGGCGTGGTCGCTGTGGAGATTACCGGCGGCCCCGAGGTCCCTTTCCACCC
AGGAAGGGAGGACAAACCTGAACCCCCTCCAGAGGGGAGACTGCCAGATGCTACCAAGGGCAGCGACCAT
CTGCGGGACGTGTTCGGAAAAGCAATGGGGCTGTCTGACCAGGATATCGTGGCCCTGAGTGGAGGGCACA
CCATTGGCGCCGCTCATAAGGAACGCTCAGGCTTCGAGGGACCCTGGACAAGCAACCCTCTGATCTTCGA
CAATTCCTACTTTACTGAACTGCTGACCGGCGAGAAGGATGGACTGCTGCAGCTGCCCTCTGACAAAGCC
CTGCTGACAGATAGCGTGTTCAGGCCTCTGGTCGAAAAGTATGCAGCCGACGAGGATGTGTTCTTCGCCG
ACTATGCTGAGGCACACCTGAAACTGTCTGAACTGGGATTCGCCGAGGCA
