>Addgene plasmid #58199 | pZE21-APX(W41F) dimeric | addgene partial sequence | sequence record 93186 | Neo-R 5'-GCCCAGTCATAGCCGAATAG-3'
AGCGGCCGGAGAACCTGCGTGCAATCCATCTTGTTCAATCATGCGAAACGATCCTCATCCTGTCTCTTGA
TCAGATCTTGATCCCCTGCGCCATCAGATCCTTGGCGGCAAGAAAGCCATCCAGTTTACTTTGCAGGGCT
TCCCAACCTTACCAGAGGGCGCCCCAGCTGGCAATTCCGACGTCTAAGAAACCATTATTATCATGACATT
AACCTATAAAAATAGGCGTATCACGAGGCCCTTTCGTCTTCACCTCGAGTCCCTATCAGTGATAGAGATT
GACATCCCTATCAGTGATAGAGATACTGAGCACATCAGCAGGACGCACTGACCGAATTCATTAAAGAGGA
GAAAGGTACCATGGGAAAGTCATACCCAACCGTGAGCCCAGATTACCAGAAGGCTATTGAGAAGGCAAAA
AGGAAACTGAGGGGATTCATCGCAGAAAAGAAATGCGCCCCACTGATCCTGCGACTGGCTTTCCACAGCG
CAGGAACATTTGACTCCAAGACCAAAACAGGCGGACCCTTTGGGACTATCAAGCACCAGGCTGAACTGGC
ACATGGGGCCAACAATGGCCTGGACATTGCTGTGAGACTGCTGGAGCCAATCAAAGAACAGTTCCCCATT
GTCTCCTACGCAGACTTCTACCAGCTGGCCGGCGTGGTCGCTGTGGAGATTACCGGCGGCCCCGAGGTCC
CTTTCCACCCAGGAAGGGAGGACAAACCTGAACCCCCTCCAGAGGGGAGACTGCCAGATGCTACCAAGGG
CAGCGACCATCTGCGGGACGTGTTCGGAAAAGCAATGGGGCTGTCTGACCAGGATATCGTGGCCCTGAGT
GGAGGGCACACCATTGGCGCCGCTCATAAGGAACGCTCAGGCTTCGAGGGACCCTGGACAAGCAACCCTC
TGATCTTCGACAATTCCTACTTTACTGAACTGCTGACCGGCGAGAAGGATGGACTGCTGCAGCTGCCCTC
TGACAAAGCCCTGCTGACAGATAGCGTGTTCAGGCCTCTGGTCGAAAAGTATGCAGCCGACGAGGATGTG
TTCTTCGCCGACTATG
