>Addgene plasmid #58199 | pZE21-APX(W41F) dimeric | addgene partial sequence | sequence record 93187 | ColEterm 5'-agctgataccgctcgccgcagccgaacg-3'
GGGCGGCGGATTTGTCCTACTCAGGAGAGCGTTCACCGACAAACAACAGATAAAACGAAAGGCCCAGTCT
TTCGACTGAGCCTTTCGTTTTATTTGATGCCTCTAGCACGCGTACCATGGGATCCCCCGGGCTGCAGGAA
TTCGATATCAAGCTTCTATGCCTCGGCGAATCCCAGTTCAGACAGTTTCAGGTGTGCCTCAGCATAGTCG
GCGAAGAACACATCCTCGTCGGCTGCATACTTTTCGACCAGAGGCCTGAACACGCTATCTGTCAGCAGGG
CTTTGTCAGAGGGCAGCTGCAGCAGTCCATCCTTCTCGCCGGTCAGCAGTTCAGTAAAGTAGGAATTGTC
GAAGATCAGAGGGTTGCTTGTCCAGGGTCCCTCGAAGCCTGAGCGTTCCTTATGAGCGGCGCCAATGGTG
TGCCCTCCACTCAGGGCCACGATATCCTGGTCAGACAGCCCCATTGCTTTTCCGAACACGTCCCGCAGAT
GGTCGCTGCCCTTGGTAGCATCTGGCAGTCTCCCCTCTGGAGGGGGTTCAGGTTTGTCCTCCCTTCCTGG
GTGGAAAGGGACCTCGGGGCCGCCGGTAATCTCCACAGCGACCACGCCGGCCAGCTGGTAGAAGTCTGCG
TAGGAGACAATGGGGAACTGTTCTTTGATTGGCTCCAGCAGTCTCACAGCAATGTCCAGGCCATTGTTGG
CCCCATGTGCCAGTTCAGCCTGGTGCTTGATAGTCCCAAAGGGTCCGCCTGTTTTGGTCTTGGAGTCAAA
TGTTCCTGCGCTGTGGAAAGCCAGTCGCAGGATCAGTGGGGCGCATTTCTTTTCTGCGATGAATCCCCTC
AGTTTCCTTTTTGCCTTCTCAATAGCCTTCTGGTAATCTGGGCTCACGGTTGGGTATGACTTTCCCATGG
TACCTTTCTCCTCTTTAATGAATTCGGTCAGTGCGTCCTGCTGATGTGCTCAGTATCTCTATCACTGATA
GGGATGTCAATCTCTATCACTGATAGGGACTCGAGGTGAAGACGAAAGGGCCTCGTGA
